Addgene plasmid #8666: pRB306
Depositing lab: David Botstein. Depositing organization: Stanford University. Publication: Genetically essential and nonessential alpha-tubulin genes specify functionally interchangeable proteins. Schatz PJ, Solomon F, Botstein D. Mol Cell Biol 1986 Nov;6(11):3722-33. PubMed 3540600.
Backbone
  Vector backbone: pBR322
  Backbone manufacturer: Bolivar et al., Gene. 1977;2(2):95-113.
  Vector type: Yeast Expression
Growth in bacteria
  Bacterial resistance: Ampicillin, 100 μg/mL
  Growth temperature: 37°C
  Growth strain: Unknown
  Growth instructions: Don't know
  Copy number: Unknown
Gene/Insert
  Gene/Insert name: TUB1
  Species: S. cerevisiae (budding yeast)
  Entrez Gene: TUB1 (a.k.a. YML085C)
  Cloning method: Restriction Enzyme
  Sequencing primers: 5′ N/A
Terms and licenses: Academic/Nonprofit Terms; Industry Terms: Not Available to Industry
Depositor comments: For more information on pBR322, including a map, search for pBR322 in Addgene's vector db.
How to cite: pRB306 was a gift from David Botstein (Addgene plasmid # 8666 ; http://n2t.net/addgene:8666 ; RRID:Addgene_8666)
