[The description below was written by a language model from this plasmid's Addgene catalogue record.]
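Description:
pRB306 is a pBR322-based plasmid carrying the TUB1 gene of the budding yeast Saccharomyces cerevisiae (systematic name YML085C), which encodes an alpha-tubulin. The repository classifies it as a yeast expression vector. The pBR322 backbone is a classic general-purpose E. coli cloning vector, with a pMB1-type origin of replication that allows propagation in bacteria. Selection in E. coli is by ampicillin resistance. The insert was introduced by restriction enzyme cloning, but the record does not state the sites used, the size of the fragment or its orientation.

Several points that matter for use in yeast are also not recorded. No yeast selectable marker is listed, and neither is a yeast replication origin or centromere (such as 2μ, ARS or CEN elements). It therefore cannot be determined from the entry whether the plasmid replicates autonomously in yeast, integrates into the genome, or serves mainly as a cloned source of TUB1 DNA. The promoter driving TUB1 is likewise not stated. No tags, reporters or mutations are noted, and no feature table or annotated map accompanies the entry.

The plasmid is associated with work on the two yeast alpha-tubulin genes, which showed that the genetically essential and nonessential genes encode functionally interchangeable proteins. It fits genetic studies of tubulin function and microtubule biology in S. cerevisiae, for example as a source of the TUB1 sequence for subcloning, complementation or gene manipulation. Users should confirm the exact structure of the construct before relying on it for yeast experiments.
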