>Addgene plasmid #8666 | pRB306 | addgene partial sequence | sequence record 104247 | Amp-R 5'-ATAATACCGCGCCACATAGC-3'
AACGTTCTTCGGGGCGAAAACTCTCAAGGATCTTACCGCTGTTGAGATCCAGTTCGATGTAACCCACTCG
TGCACCCAACTGATCTTCAGCATCTTTTACTTTCACCAGCGTTTCTGGGTGAGCAAAAACAGGAAGGCAA
AATGCCGCAAAAAAGGGAATAAGGGCGACACGGAAATGTTGAATACTCATACTCTTCCTTTTTCAATATT
ATTGAAGCATTTATCAGGGTTATTGTCTCATGAGCGGATACATATTTGAATGTATTTAGAAAAATAAACA
AATAGGGGTTCCGCGCACATTTCCCCGAAAAGTGCCACCTGACGTCTAAGAAACCATTATTATCATGACA
TTAACCTATAAAAATAGGCGTATCACGAGGCCCTTTCGTCTTCAAGAATTCTCATGTTTGACAGCTTATC
ATCGATAAGCTTTAATGCGGTAGTTTATCACAGTTAAATTGCTAACGCAGTCAGGCACCGTGTATGAAAT
CTAACAATGCGCTCATCGTCATCCTCGGCACCGTCACCCTGGATGCTGTAGGCATAGGCTTGGTTATGCC
GGTACTGCCGGGCCTCTTGCGGGATATCGTCCATTCCGACAGCATCGCCAGTCACTATGGCGTGCTGCTA
GCGCTATATGCGTTGATGCAATTTCTATGCGCACCCGTTCTCGGAGCACTGTCCGACCGCTTTGGCCGCC
GCCCA
