>Addgene plasmid #8666 | pRB306 | addgene partial sequence | sequence record 106747 | yTUB1-F 5'-ATGCAAGAGGCCATTACACC-3'
GTTCTGGATAGGATTAGAAAACTGGCAGACCAATGTGATGGGTTACAAGGGTTCTTGTTTACCCATTCTC
TTGGTGGTGGTACTGGTTCCGGTCTAGGGTCCTTACTGTTGGAAGAACTATCCGCTGAATACGGTAAGAA
ATCCAAGCTGGAATTTGCCGTATACCCTGCTCCACAAGTGTCTACTTCTGTGGTTGAGCCTTACAACACA
GTTTTAACTACACATACTACATTGGAACATGCAGATTGTACTTTCATGGTCGATAATGAGGCTATTTACG
ACATGTGCAAAAGAAACTTGGATATCCCAAGACCAAGCTTTGCAAACTTAAACAACCTAATTGCTCAAGT
GGTATCATCTGTTACAGCATCATTGAGATTCGACGGTTCATTAAATGTAGATTTGAACGAATTTCAAACC
AATTTGGTTCCATATCCAAGAATTCATTTCCCCTTAGTTTCATATTCTCCAGTCTTATCCAAATCAAAGG
CATTCCATGAGTCCAACTCTGTGTCAGAAATTACAAACGCTTGTTTTGAACCTGGTAACCAGATGGTCAA
GTGTGATCCAAGAGATGGTAAATACATGGCTACTTGTCTGTTATACAGGGGTGATGTGGTAACAAGAGAT
GTTCAAAGAGCTGTCGAGCAGGTGAAAAACAAGAAGACCGTCCAATTGGTTGATTGGTGTCCAACTGGTT
TCAAGATCGGTATTTGCTACGAACCTCCAACTGCCACACCAAACTCACAATTGGCCACTGTGGATAGGGC
CGTCTGTATGTTGTCAAATACCACATCCATTGCTGAGGCTTGGAAGAGAATCGATAGAAAATTCGATTTA
ATGTATGCCAAACGTGCTTTCGTCCACTGGTATGTCGGTGAAGGTATGGAAGAAGGTGAATTCACCGAAG
CTAGAGAAGATTTGGCTGCTTTAGAAAGAGATTACATCGAAGTGGGTGCCGACTCATACGCTGAGGAAGA
GGAATTTTAAGGTTCACTCTCG
